>Addgene plasmid #124184 | KA1158_pPBCAG-MerCreMer-IZ | depositor full sequence | sequence record 236421 | Full Sequence
CTAAATTGTAAGCGTTAATATTTTGTTAAAATTCGCGTTAAATTTTTGTTAAATCAGCTCATTTTTTAAC
CAATAGGCCGAAATCGGCAAAATCCCTTATAAATCAAAAGAATAGACCGAGATAGGGT
[37 nt withheld, positions 129-165]
AAAGAACGTGGACTCCAACGTCAAAGG
[49 nt withheld, positions 193-241]
T
[91 nt withheld, positions 243-333]
G
[124 nt withheld, positions 335-458]
CCCATTCGCCATTCAGGCTGCGCAACTGTTGGGAAGGGCGATCGGTGCGGGCCTCTTCGCTATTACGCCA
GCTGGCGAAAGGGGGATGTGCTGCAAGGCGATTAAGTTGGGTAACGCCAGGGTTTTCCCAGTCACGACGT
TGTAAAACGACGGCCAGTGAATTGTAATACGACTCACTATAGGGCGAATTGGGTACCTTAACCCTAGAAA
GATAGTCTGCGTAAAATTGACGCATGCATTCTTGAAATATTGCTCTCTCTTTCTAAATAGCGCGAATCCG
TCGCTGTGCATTTAGGACATCTCAGTCGCCGCTTGGAGCTCCCGTGAGGCGTGCTTGTCAATGCGGTAAG
TGTCACTGATTTTGAACTATAACGACCGCGTGAGTCAAAATGACGCATGATTATCTTTTACGTGACTTTT
AAGATTTAACTCATACGATAATTATATTGTTATTTCATGTTCTACTTACGTGATAACTTATTATATATAT
ATTTTCTTGTTATAGATATCGTCGACATTGATTATTGACTAGCTAGTTATTAATAGTAATCAATTACGGG
GTCATTAGTTCATAGCCCATATATGGAGTTCCGCGTTACATAACTTACGGTAAATGGCCCGCCTGGCTGA
CCGCCCAACGACCCCCGCCCATTGACGTCAATAATGACGTATGTTCCCATAGTAACGCCAATAGGGACTT
TCCATTGACGTCAATGGGTGGAGTATTTACGGTAAACTGCCCACTTGGCAGTACATCAAGTGTATCATAT
GCCAAGTACGCCCCCTATTGACGTCAATGACGGTAAATGGCCCGCCTGGCATTATGCCCAGTACATGACC
TTATGGGACTTTCCTACTTGGCAGTACATCTACGTATTAGTCATCGCTATTACCATGATGGTCGAGGTGA
GCCCCACGTTCTGCTTCACTCTCCCCATCTCCCCCCCCTCCCCACCCCCAATTTTGTATTTATTTATTTT
TTAATTATTTTGTGCAGCGATGGGGGCGGGGGGGGGGGGGGGGCGCGCGCCAGGCGGGGCGGGGCGGGGC
GAGGGGCGGGGCGGGGCGAGGCGGAGAGGTGCGGCGGCAGCCAATCAGAGCGGCGCGCTCCGAAAGTTTC
CTTTTATGGCGAGGCGGCGGCGGCGGCGGCCCTATAAAAAGCGAAGCGCGCGGCGGGCGGGAGTCGCTGC
GCGCTGCCTTCGCCCCGTGCCCCGCTCCGCCGCCGCCTCGCGCCGCCCGCCCCGGCTCTGACTGACCGCG
TTACTCCCACAGGTGAGCGGGCGGGACGGCCCTTCTCCTCCGGGCTGTAATTAGCGCTTGGTTTAATGAC
GGCTTGTTTCTTTTCTGTGGCTGCGTGAAAGCCTTGAGGGGCTCCGGGAGGGCCCTTTGTGCGGGGGGAG
CGGCTCGGGGGGTGCGTGCGTGTGTGTGTGCGTGGGGAGCGCCGCGTGCGGCTCCGCGCTGCCCGGCGGC
TGTGAGCGCTGCGGGCGCGGCGCGGGGCTTTGTGCGCTCCGCAGTGTGCGCGAGGGGAGCGCGGCCGGGG
GCGGTGCCCCGCGGTGCGGGGGGGGCTGCGAGGGGAACAAAGGCTGCGTGCGGGGTGTGTGCGTGGGGGG
GTGAGCAGGGGGTGTGGGCGCGTCGGTCGGGCTGCAACCCCCCCTGCACCCCCCTCCCCGAGTTGCTGAG
CACGGCCCGGCTTCGGGTGCGGGGCTCCGTACGGGGCGTGGCGCGGGGCTCGCCGTGCCGGGCGGGGGGT
GGCGGCAGGTGGGGGTGCCGGGCGGGGCGGGGCCGCCTCGGGCCGGGGAGGGCTCGGGGGAGGGGCGCGG
CGGCCCCCGGAGCGCCGGCGGCTGTCGAGGCGCGGCGAGCCGCAGCCATTGCCTTTTATGGTAATCGTGC
GAGAGGGCGCAGGGACTTCCTTTGTCCCAAATCTGTGCGGAGCCGAAATCTGGGAGGCGCCGCCGCACCC
CCTCTAGCGGGCGCGGGGCGAAGCGGTGCGGCGCCGGCAGGAAGGAAATGGGCGGGGAGGGCCTTCGTGC
GTCGCCGCGCCGCCGTCCCCTTCTCCCTCTCCAGCCTCGGGGCTGTCCGCGGGGGGACGGCTGCCTTCGG
GGGGGACGGGGCAGGGCGGGGTTCGGCTTCTGGCGTGTGACCGGCGGCTCTAGAGCCTCTGCTAACCATG
TTCATGCCTTCTTCTTTTTCCTACAGCTCCTGGGCAACGTGCTGGTTATTGTGCTGTCTCATCATTTTGG
CAAAGAATTCCTCGAGATCTCACGCGTGACTAGCTTGCATGCCTGCACACCATGGGAGATCCACGAAATG
AAATGGGTGCTTCAGGAGACATGAGGGCTGCCAACCTTTGGCCAAGCCCTCTTGTGATTAAGCACACTAA
GAAGAATAGCCCTGCCTTGTCCTTGACAGCTGACCAGATGGTCAGTGCCTTGTTGGATGCTGAACCGCCC
ATGATCTATTCTGAATATGATCCTTCTAGACCCTTCAGTGAAGCCTCAATGATGGGCTTATTGACCAACC
TAGCAGATAGGGAGCTGGTTCATATGATCAACTGGGCAAAGAGAGTGCCAGGCTTTGGGGACTTGAATCT
CCATGATCAGGTCCACCTTCTCGAGTGTGCCTGGCTGGAGATTCTGATGATTGGTCTCGTCTGGCGCTCC
ATGGAACACCCGGGGAAGCTCCTGTTTGCTCCTAACTTGCTCCTGGACAGGAATCAAGGTAAATGTGTGG
AAGGCATGGTGGAGATCTTTGACATGTTGCTTGCTACGTCAAGTCGGTTCCGCATGATGAACCTGCAGGG
TGAAGAGTTTGTGTGCCTCAAATCCATCATTTTGCTTAATTCCGGAGTGTACACGTTTCTGTCCAGCACC
TTGAAGTCTCTGGAAGAGAAGGACCACATCCACCGTGTCCTGGACAAGATCACAGACACTTTGATCCACC
TGATGGCCAAAGCTGGCCTGACTCTGCAGCAGCAGCATCGCCGCCTAGCTCAGCTCCTTCTCATTCTTTC
CCATATCCGGCATATGAGTAACAAACGCATGGAGCATCTCTACAACATGAAATGCAAGAACGTGGTACCC
CTCTATGACCTGCTCCTGGAGATGTTGGATGCCCACCGCCTTCATGCCCCAGCCAGTCGCATGGGAGTGC
CCCCAGAGGAGCCCAGCCAGACCCAGCTGGCCACCACCAGCTCCACTTCAGCACATTCCTTACAAACCTA
CTACATACCCCCGGAAGCAGAGGGCTTCCCCAACACGATCGTCGACCTGCAGACCATGCCCAAGAAGAAG
AGGAAGGTGTCCAATTTACTGACCGTACACCAAAATTTGCCTGCATTACCGGTCGATGCAACGAGTGATG
AGGTTCGCAAGAACCTGATGGACATGTTCAGGGATCGCCAGGCGTTTTCTGAGCATACCTGGAAAATGCT
TCTGTCCGTTTGCCGGTCGTGGGCGGCATGGTGCAAGTTGAATAACCGGAAATGGTTTCCCGCAGAACCT
GAAGATGTTCGCGATTATCTTCTATATCTTCAGGCGCGCGGTCTGGCAGTAAAAACTATCCAGCAACATT
TGGGCCAGCTAAACATGCTTCATCGTCGGTCCGGGCTGCCACGACCAAGTGACAGCAATGCTGTTTCACT
GGTTATGCGGCGGATCCGAAAAGAAAACGTTGATGCCGGTGAACGTGCAAAACAGGCTCTAGCGTTCGAA
CGCACTGATTTCGACCAGGTTCGTTCACTCATGGAAAATAGCGATCGCTGCCAGGATATACGTAATCTGG
CATTTCTGGGGATTGCTTATAACACCCTGTTACGTATAGCCGAAATTGCCAGGATCAGGGTTAAAGATAT
CTCACGTACTGACGGTGGGAGAATGTTAATCCATATTGGCAGAACGAAAACGCTGGTTAGCACCGCAGGT
GTAGAGAAGGCACTTAGCCTGGGGGTAACTAAACTGGTCGAGCGATGGATTTCCGTCTCTGGTGTAGCTG
ATGATCCGAATAACTACCTGTTTTGCCGGGTCAGAAAAAATGGTGTTGCCGCGCCATCTGCCACCAGCCA
GCTATCAACTCGCGCCCTGGAAGGGATTTTTGAAGCAACTCATCGATTGATTTACGGCGCTAAGGATGAC
TCTGGTCAGAGATACCTGGCCTGGTCTGGACACAGTGCCCGTGTCGGAGCCGCGCGAGATATGGCCCGCG
CTGGAGTTTCAATACCGGAGATCATGCAAGCTGGTGGCTGGACCAATGTAAATATTGTCATGAACTATAT
CCGTAACCTGGATAGTGAAACAGGGGCAATGGTGCGCCTGCTGGAAGATGGCGATGGAGGTTCTGGAGAT
CCACGAAATGAAATGGGTGCTTCAGGAGACATGAGGGCTGCCAACCTTTGGCCAAGCCCTCTTGTGATTA
AGCACACTAAGAAGAATAGCCCTGCCTTGTCCTTGACAGCTGACCAGATGGTCAGTGCCTTGTTGGATGC
TGAACCGCCCATGATCTATTCTGAATATGATCCTTCTAGACCCTTCAGTGAAGCCTCAATGATGGGCTTA
TTGACCAACCTAGCAGATAGGGAGCTGGTTCATATGATCAACTGGGCAAAGAGAGTGCCAGGCTTTGGGG
ACTTGAATCTCCATGATCAGGTCCACCTTCTCGAGTGTGCCTGGCTGGAGATTCTGATGATTGGTCTCGT
CTGGCGCTCCATGGAACACCCGGGGAAGCTCCTGTTTGCTCCTAACTTGCTCCTGGACAGGAATCAAGGT
AAATGTGTGGAAGGCATGGTGGAGATCTTTGACATGTTGCTTGCTACGTCAAGTCGGTTCCGCATGATGA
ACCTGCAGGGTGAAGAGTTTGTGTGCCTCAAATCCATCATTTTGCTTAATTCCGGAGTGTACACGTTTCT
GTCCAGCACCTTGAAGTCTCTGGAAGAGAAGGACCACATCCACCGTGTCCTGGACAAGATCACAGACACT
TTGATCCACCTGATGGCCAAAGCTGGCCTGACTCTGCAGCAGCAGCATCGCCGCCTAGCTCAGCTCCTTC
TCATTCTTTCCCATATCCGGCATATGAGTAACAAACGCATGGAGCATCTCTACAACATGAAATGCAAAAA
CGTGGTACCCCTCTATGACCTGCTCCTGGAGATGTTGGATGCCCACCGCCTTCATGCCCCAGCCAGTCGC
ATGGGAGTGCCCCCAGAGGAGCCCAGCCAGACCCAGCTGGCCACCACCAGCTCCACTTCAGCACATTCCT
TACAAACCTACTACATACCCCCGGAAGCAGAGGGCTTCCCCAACACGATCTGAGAGCTCCTACTAGCTGA
GCGGCCGCTCGATAAGCTTGATATCGAATTCCGCCCCCCCCCCCTCTCCCTCCCCCCCCCCTAACGTTAC
TGGCCGAAGCCGCTTGGAATAAGGCCGGTGTGCGTTTGTCTATATGTTATTTTCCACCATATTGCCGTCT
TTTGGCAATGTGAGGGCCCGGAAACCTGGCCCTGTCTTCTTGACGAGCATTCCTAGGGGTCTTTCCCCTC
TCGCCAAAGGAATGCAAGGTCTGTTGAATGTCGTGAAGGAAGCAGTTCCTCTGGAAGCTTCTTGAAGACA
AACAACGTCTGTAGCGACCCTTTGCAGGCAGCGGAACCCCCCACCTGGCGACAGGTGCCTCTGCGGCCAA
AAGCCACGTGTATAAGATACACCTGCAAAGGCGGCACAACCCCAGTGCCACGTTGTGAGTTGGATAGTTG
TGGAAAGAGTCAAATGGCTCTCCTCAAGCGTATTCAACAAGGGGCTGAAGGATGCCCAGAAGGTACCCCA
TTGTATGGGATCTGATCTGGGGCCTCGGTGCACATGCTTTACATGTGTTTAGTCGAGGTTAAAAAAACGT
CTAGGCCCCCCGAACCACGGGGACGTGGTTTTCCTTTGAAAAACACGATGATAATATGGCCACAACCATG
GCCAAGTTGACCAGTGCCGTTCCGGTGCTCACCGCGCGCGACGTCGCCGGAGCGGTCGAGTTCTGGACCG
ACCGGCTCGGGTTCTCCCGGGACTTCGTGGAGGACGACTTCGCCGGTGTGGTCCGGGACGACGTGACCCT
GTTCATCAGCGCGGTCCAGGACCAGGTGGTGCCGGACAACACCCTGGCCTGGGTGTGGGTGCGCGGCCTG
GACGAGCTGTACGCCGAGTGGTCGGAGGTCGTGTCCACGAACTTCCGGGACGCCTCCGGGCCGGCCATGA
CCGAGATCGGCGAGCAGCCGTGGGGGCGGGAGTTCGCCCTGCGCGACCCGGCCGGCAACTGCGTGCACTT
CGTGGCCGAGGAGCAGGACTGACCGACGCCGACCAACACCGCCGGTCCGACGCGGCCCGACGGGTCCGAG
GGGGGTCGATCTTTTTCCCTCTGCCAAAAATTATGGGGACATCATGAAGCCCCTTGAGCATCTGACTTCT
GGCTAATAAAGGAAATTTATTTTCATTGCAATAGTGTGTTGGAATTTTTTGTGTCTCTCACTCGGAAGGA
CATATGGGAGGGCAAATCATTTAAAACATCAGAATGAGTATTTGGTTTAGAGTTTGGCAACATATGCCCA
TATGCTGGCTGCCATGAACAAAGGTTGGCTATAAAGAGGTCATCAGTATATGAAACAGCCCCCTGCTGTC
CATTCCTTATTCCATAGAAAAGCCTTGACTTGAGGTTAGATTTTTTTTATATTTTGTTTTGTGTTATTTT
TTTCTTTAACATCCCTAAAATTTTCCTTACATGTTTTACTAGCCAGATTTTTCCTCCTCTCCTGACTACT
CCCAGTCATAGCTGTCCCTCTTCTCTTATGGAGATCCCTCGACCTGCAGCCCAAGCTTGGCGTAATCATG
GTCATAGCTGTTTCCTGTGTGAAATTGTTATCCGCTCACAATTCCACACAACATACGAGCCGGAAGCATA
AAGTGTAAAGCCTGGGGTGCCTAATGAGTGAGCTAACTCACATTAATTGCGTTGCGCTCACTGCCCGCTT
TCCAGTCGGGAAACCTGTCGTGCCAGCGGATCCTTTGTTACTTTATAGAAGAAATTTTGAGTTTTTGTTT
TTTTTTAATAAATAAATAAACATAAATAAATTGTTTGTTGAATTTATTATTAGTATGTAAGTGTAAATAT
AATAAAACTTAATATCTATTCAAATTAATAAATAAACCTCGATATACAGACCGATAAAACACATGCGTCA
ATTTTACGCATGATTATCTTTAACGTACGTCACAATATGATTATCTTTCTAGGGTTAAAGAGCTCCAGCT
TTTGTTCCCTTTAGTGAGGGTTAATTTCGAGCTTGGCGTAATCATGGTCATAGCTGTTTCCTGTGTGAAA
TTGTTATCCGCTCACAATTCCACACAACATACGAGCCGGAAGCATAAAGTGTAAAGCCTGGGGTGCCTAA
TGAGTGAGCTAACTCACATTAATTGCGTTGCGCTCACTGCCCGCTTTCCAGTCGGGAAACCTGTCGTGCC
AGCTGCATTAATGAATCGGCCAACGCGCGGGGAGAGGCGGTTTGCGTATTGGGCGCTCTTCCGCTTCCTC
GCTCACTGACTCGCTGCGCTCGGTCGTTCGGCTGCGGCGAGCGGTATCAGCTCACTCAAAGGCGGTAATA
CGGTTATCCACAGAATCAGGGGATAACGCAGGAAAGAACATGTGAGCAAAAGGCCAGCAAAAGGCCAGGA
ACCGTAAAAAGGCCGCGTTGCTGGCGTTTTTCCATAGGCTCCGCCCCCCTGACGAGCATCACAAAAATCG
ACGCTCAAGTCAGAGGTGGCGAAACCCGACAGGACTATAAAGATACCAGGCGTTTCCCCCTGGAAGCTCC
CTCGTGCGCTCTCCTGTTCCGACCCTGCCGCTTACCGGATACCTGTCCGCCTTTCTCCCTTCGGGAAGCG
TGGCGCTTTCTCATAGCTCACGCTGTAGGTATCTCAGTTCGGTGTAGGTCGTTCGCTCCAAGCTGGGCTG
TGTGCACGAACCCCCCGTTCAGCCCGACCGCTGCGCCTTATCCGGTAACTATCGTCTTGAGTCCAACCCG
GTAAGACACGACTTATCGCCACTGGCAGCAGCCACTGGTAACAGGATTAGCAGAGCGAGGTATGTAGGCG
GTGCTACAGAGTTCTTGAAGTGGTGGCCTAACTACGGCTACACTAGAAGGACAGTATTTGGTATCTGCGC
TCTGCTGAAGCCAGTTACCTTCGGAAAAAGAGTTGGTAGCTCTTGATCCGGCAAACAAACCACCGCTGGT
AGCGGTGGTTTTTTTGTTTGCAAGCAGCAGATTACGCGCAGAAAAAAAGGATCTCAAGAAGATCCTTTGA
TCTTTTCTACGGGGTCTGACGCTCAGTGGAACGAAAACTCACGTTAAGGGATTTTGGTCATGAGATTATC
AAAAAGGATCTTCACCTAGATCCTTTTAAATTAAAAATGAAGTTTTAAATCAATCTAAAGTATATATGAG
TAAACTTGGTCTGACAGTTACCAATGCTTAATCAGTGAGGCACCTATCTCAGCGATCTGTCTATTTCGTT
CATCCATAGTTGCCTGACTCCCCGTCGTGTAGATAACTACGATACGGGAGGGCTTACCATCTGGCCCCAG
TGCTGCAATGATACCGCGAGACCCACGCTCACCGGCTCCAGATTTATCAGCAATAAACCAGCCAGCCGGA
AGGGCCGAGCGCAGAAGTGGTCCTGCAACTTTATCCGCCTCCATCCAGTCTATTAATTGTTGCCGGGAAG
CTAGAGTAAGTAGTTCGCCAGTTAATAGTTTGCGCAACGTTGTTGCCATTGCTACAGGCATCGTGGTGTC
ACGCTCGTCGTTTGGTATGGCTTCATTCAGCTCCGGTTCCCAACGATCAAGGCGAGTTACATGATCCCCC
ATGTTGTGCAAAAAAGCGGTTAGCTCCTTCGGTCCTCCGATCGTTGTCAGAAGTAAGTTGGCCGCAGTGT
TATCACTCATGGTTATGGCAGCACTGCATAATTCTCTTACTGTCATGCCATCCGTAAGATGCTTTTCTGT
GACTGGTGAGTACTCAACCAAGTCATTCTGAGAATAGTGTATGCGGCGACCGAGTTGCTCTTGCCCGGCG
TCAATACGGGATAATACCGCGCCACATAGCAGAACTTTAAAAGTGCTCATCATTGGAAAACGTTCTTCGG
GGCGAAAACTCTCAAGGATCTTACCGCTGTTGAGATCCAGTTCGATGTAACCCACTCGTGCACCCAACTG
ATCTTCAGCATCTTTTACTTTCACCAGCGTTTCTGGGTGAGCAAAAACAGGAAGGCAAAATGCCGCAAAA
AAGGGAATAAGGGCGACACGGAAATGTTGAATACTCATACTCTTCCTTTTTCAATATTATTGAAGCATTT
ATCAGGGTTATTGTCTCATGAGCGGATACATATTTGAATGTATTTAGAAAAATAAACAAATAGGGGTTCC
GCGCACATTTCCCCGAAAAGTGCCAC
Features (pLannotate 1.2.2; 25 found; start..end, strand, type, name):
     30..458     -  rep_origin     f1 ori (sequence partly withheld): f1 bacteriophage origin of replication; arrow indicates direction of (+) strand synthesis
    463..620     -  CDS            lacZα (fragment): LacZα fragment of β-galactosidase; lacZ fragment
    623..641     +  promoter       T7 promoter: promoter for bacteriophage T7 RNA polymerase
   1052..1355    +  enhancer       CMV enhancer: human cytomegalovirus immediate early enhancer
   1360..1637    +  promoter       chicken β-actin promoter: No description available
   1638..2654    +  intron         chimeric intron: chimera between introns from chicken β-actin and rabbit β-globin
   2762..3718    +  CDS            Esr1 (fragment): ESR1_MOUSE - Also known as Esr, Estr, Estra, Nr3a1. Experimental evidence at protein level: Swiss-Prot protein existence level 1. Nuclear hormone receptor. The steroid hormones and their receptors are involved in the regulation of eukaryotic gene expression and affect cellular proliferation and differentiation in target tissues. Ligand-dependent nuclear transactivation involves either direct homodimer binding to a palindromic estrogen response element (ERE) sequence or association with other DNA-binding transcription factors, such as AP-1/c-Jun, c-Fos, ATF-2, Sp1 and Sp3, to mediate ERE- indep
   3756..4783    +  CDS            Cre (fragment): site-specific recombinase Cre is a site-specific recombinase from bacteriophage P1. Recombination occurs at loxP sequences.
   4802..5758    +  CDS            Esr1 (fragment): ESR1_MOUSE - Also known as Esr, Estr, Estra, Nr3a1. Experimental evidence at protein level: Swiss-Prot protein existence level 1. Nuclear hormone receptor. The steroid hormones and their receptors are involved in the regulation of eukaryotic gene expression and affect cellular proliferation and differentiation in target tissues. Ligand-dependent nuclear transactivation involves either direct homodimer binding to a palindromic estrogen response element (ERE) sequence or association with other DNA-binding transcription factors, such as AP-1/c-Jun, c-Fos, ATF-2, Sp1 and Sp3, to mediate ERE- indep
   5787..5810    -  misc_feature   MCS (fragment): pBluescript multiple cloning site
   5930..6392    +  misc_feature   IRES: internal ribosome entry site (IRES) of the encephalomyocarditis virus (EMCV)
   6406..6780    +  CDS            BleoR: antibiotic-binding protein; Sh ble from Streptoalloteichus hindustanus; confers resistance to bleomycin, phleomycin, and Zeocin™
   6903..6958    +  polyA_signal   β-globin poly(A) signal: rabbit β-globin polyadenylation signal (Gil and Proudfoot, 1987)
   7343..7359    -  protein_bind   lac operator: The lac repressor binds to the lac operator to inhibit transcription in E. coli. This inhibition can be relieved by adding lactose or isopropyl-β-D-thiogalactopyranoside (IPTG). lac repressor encoded by lacI
   7367..7397    -  promoter       lac promoter: promoter for the E. coli lac operon
   7412..7433    -  protein_bind   CAP binding site: CAP binding activates transcription in the presence of cAMP. E. coli catabolite activator protein
   7446..7485    -  CDS            lacI (fragment): lac repressor; lacI; The lac repressor binds to the lac operator to inhibit transcription in E. coli. This inhibition can be relieved by adding lactose or isopropyl-β-D-thiogalactopyranoside (IPTG).
   7746..7764    -  promoter       T3 promoter: promoter for bacteriophage T3 RNA polymerase
   7809..7825    -  protein_bind   lac operator: The lac repressor binds to the lac operator to inhibit transcription in E. coli. This inhibition can be relieved by adding lactose or isopropyl-β-D-thiogalactopyranoside (IPTG). lac repressor encoded by lacI
   7833..7863    -  promoter       lac promoter: promoter for the E. coli lac operon
   7878..7899    -  protein_bind   CAP binding site: CAP binding activates transcription in the presence of cAMP. E. coli catabolite activator protein
   7912..8004    -  CDS            lacI (fragment): lac repressor; lacI; The lac repressor binds to the lac operator to inhibit transcription in E. coli. This inhibition can be relieved by adding lactose or isopropyl-β-D-thiogalactopyranoside (IPTG).
   8187..8775    -  rep_origin     ori: high-copy-number ColE1/pMB1/pBR322/pUC origin of replication
   8946..9806    -  CDS            AmpR: β-lactamase; bla; confers resistance to ampicillin, carbenicillin, and related antibiotics
   9807..9911    -  promoter       AmpR promoter: bla
