>Addgene plasmid #124184 | KA1158_pPBCAG-MerCreMer-IZ | addgene full sequence | sequence record 239590 | Addgene NGS Result
GACCGCGTGAGTCAAAATGACGCATGATTATCTTTTACGTGACTTTTAAGATTTAACTCATACGATAATT
ATATTGTTATTTCATGTTCTACTTACGTGATAACTTATTATATATATATTTTCTTGTTATAGATATCGTC
GACATTGATTATTGACTAGCTAGTTATTAATAGTAATCAATTACGGGGTCATTAGTTCATAGCCCATATA
TGGAGTTCCGCGTTACATAACTTACGGTAAATGGCCCGCCTGGCTGACCGCCCAACGACCCCCGCCCATT
GACGTCAATAATGACGTATGTTCCCATAGTAACGCCAATAGGGACTTTCCATTGACGTCAATGGGTGGAG
TATTTACGGTAAACTGCCCACTTGGCAGTACATCAAGTGTATCATATGCCAAGTACGCCCCCTATTGACG
TCAATGACGGTAAATGGCCCGCCTGGCATTATGCCCAGTACATGACCTTATGGGACTTTCCTACTTGGCA
GTACATCTACGTATTAGTCATCGCTATTACCATGATGGTCGAGGTGAGCCCCACGTTCTGCTTCACTCTC
CCCATCTCCCCCCCCTCCCCACCCCCAATTTTGTATTTATTTATTTTTTAATTATTTTGTGCAGCGATGG
GGGCGGGGGGGGGGGGGGGGCGCGCGCCRGGSGGGGSGGGGSGGGGSGRGGGGSGGGGSGGGGCGAGGCG
GAGAGGTGCGGCGGCAGCCAATCAGAGCGGCGCGCTCCGAAAGTTTCCTTTTATGGCGAGGCGGCGGCGG
CGGCGGCCCTATAAAAAGCGAAGCGCGCGGCGGGCGGGAGTCGCTGCGCGCTGCCTTCGCCCCGTGCCCC
GCTCCGCCGCCGCCTCGCGCCGCCCGCCCCGGCTCTGACTGACCGCGTTACTCCCACAGGTGAGCGGGCG
GGACGGCCCTTCTCCTCCGGGCTGTAATTAGCGCTTGGTTTAATGACGGCTTGTTTCTTTTCTGTGGCTG
CGTGAAAGCCTTGAGGGGCTCCGGGAGGGCCCTTTGTGCGGGGGGAGCGGCTCGGGGGGTGCGTGCGTGT
GTGTGTGCGTGGGGAGCGCCGCGTGCGGCTCCGCGCTGCCCGGCGGCTGTGAGCGCTGCGGGCGCGGCGC
GGGGCTTTGTGCGCTCCGCAGTGTGCGCGAGGGGAGCGCGGCCGGGGGCGGTGCCCCGCGGTGCGGGGGG
GGCTGCGAGGGGAACAAAGGCTGCGTGCGGGGTGTGTGCGTGGGGGGGTGAGCAGGGGGTGTGGGCGCGT
CGGTCGGGCTGCAACCCCCCCTGCACCCCCCTCCCCGAGTTGCTGAGCACGGCCCGGCTTCGGGTGCGGG
GCTCCGTACGGGGCGTGGCGCGGGGCTCGCCGTGCCGGGCGGGGGGTGGCGGCAGGTGGGGGTGCCGGGC
GGGGCGGGGCCGCCTCGGGCCGGGGRGGGCTCGGGGGAGGGGCGCGGCGGCCCCCGGAGCGCCGGCGGCT
GTCGAGGCGCGGCGAGCCGCAGCCATTGCCTTTTATGGTAATCGTGCGAGAGGGCGCAGGGACTTCCTTT
GTCCCAAATCTGTGCGGAGCCGAAATCTGGGAGGCGCCGCCGCACCCCCTCTAGCGGGCGCGGGGCGAAG
CGGTGCGGCGCCGGCAGGAAGGAAATGGGCGGGGAGGGCCTTCGTGCGTCGCCGCGCCGCCGTCCCCTTC
TCCCTCTCCAGCCTCGGGGCTGTCCGCGGGGGGACGGCTGCCTTCGGGGGGGACGGGGCAGGGCGGGGTT
CGGCTTCTGGCGTGTGACCGGCGGCTCTAGAGCCTCTGCTAACCATGTTCATGCCTTCTTCTTTTTCCTA
CAGCTCCTGGGCAACGTGCTGGTTATTGTGCTGTCTCATCATTTTGGCAAAGAATTCCTCGAGATCTCAC
GCGTGACTAGCTTGCATGCCTGCACACCATGGGAGATCCACGAAATGAAATGGGTGCTTCAGGAGACATG
AGGGCTGCCAACCTTTGGCCAAGCCCTCTTGTGATTAAGCACACTAAGAAGAATAGCCCTGCCTTGTCCT
TGACAGCTGACCAGATGGTCAGTGCCTTGTTGGATGCTGAACCGCCCATGATCTATTCTGAATATGATCC
TTCTAGACCCTTCAGTGAAGCCTCAATGATGGGCTTATTGACCAACCTAGCAGATAGGGAGCTGGTTCAT
ATGATCAACTGGGCAAAGAGAGTGCCAGGCTTTGGGGACTTGAATCTCCATGATCAGGTCCACCTTCTCG
AGTGTGCCTGGCTGGAGATTCTGATGATTGGTCTCGTCTGGCGCTCCATGGAACACCCGGGGAAGCTCCT
GTTTGCTCCTAACTTGCTCCTGGACAGGAATCAAGGTAAATGTGTGGAAGGCATGGTGGAGATCTTTGAC
ATGTTGCTTGCTACGTCAAGTCGGTTCCGCATGATGAACCTGCAGGGTGAAGAGTTTGTGTGCCTCAAAT
CCATCATTTTGCTTAATTCCGGAGTGTACACGTTTCTGTCCAGCACCTTGAAGTCTCTGGAAGAGAAGGA
CCACATCCACCGTGTCCTGGACAAGATCACAGACACTTTGATCCACCTGATGGCCAAAGCTGGCCTGACT
CTGCAGCAGCAGCATCGCCGCCTAGCTCAGCTCCTTCTCATTCTTTCCCATATCCGGCATATGAGTAACA
AACGCATGGAGCATCTCTACAACATGAAATGCAAGAACGTGGTACCCCTCTATGACCTGCTCCTGGAGAT
GTTGGATGCCCACCGCCTTCATGCCCCAGCCAGTCGCATGGGAGTGCCCCCAGAGGAGCCCAGCCAGACC
CAGCTGGCCACCACCAGCTCCACTTCAGCACATTCCTTACAAACCTACTACATACCCCCGGAAGCAGAGG
GCTTCCCCAACACGATCGTCGACCTGCAGACCATGCCCAAGAAGAAGAGGAAGGTGTCCAATTTACTGAC
CGTACACCAAAATTTGCCTGCATTACCGGTCGATGCAACGAGTGATGAGGTTCGCAAGAACCTGATGGAC
ATGTTCAGGGATCGCCAGGCGTTTTCTGAGCATACCTGGAAAATGCTTCTGTCCGTTTGCCGGTCGTGGG
CGGCATGGTGCAAGTTGAATAACCGGAAATGGTTTCCCGCAGAACCTGAAGATGTTCGCGATTATCTTCT
ATATCTTCAGGCGCGCGGTCTGGCAGTAAAAACTATCCAGCAACATTTGGGCCAGCTAAACATGCTTCAT
CGTCGGTCCGGGCTGCCACGACCAAGTGACAGCAATGCTGTTTCACTGGTTATGCGGCGGATCCGAAAAG
AAAACGTTGATGCCGGTGAACGTGCAAAACAGGCTCTAGCGTTCGAACGCACTGATTTCGACCAGGTTCG
TTCACTCATGGAAAATAGCGATCGCTGCCAGGATATACGTAATCTGGCATTTCTGGGGATTGCTTATAAC
ACCCTGTTACGTATAGCCGAAATTGCCAGGATCAGGGTTAAAGATATCTCACGTACTGACGGTGGGAGAA
TGTTAATCCATATTGGCAGAACGAAAACGCTGGTTAGCACCGCAGGTGTAGAGAAGGCACTTAGCCTGGG
GGTAACTAAACTGGTCGAGCGATGGATTTCCGTCTCTGGTGTAGCTGATGATCCGAATAACTACCTGTTT
TGCCGGGTCAGAAAAAATGGTGTTGCCGCGCCATCTGCCACCAGCCAGCTATCAACTCGCGCCCTGGAAG
GGATTTTTGAAGCAACTCATCGATTGATTTACGGCGCTAAGGATGACTCTGGTCAGAGATACCTGGCCTG
GTCTGGACACAGTGCCCGTGTCGGAGCCGCGCGAGATATGGCCCGCGCTGGAGTTTCAATACCGGAGATC
ATGCAAGCTGGTGGCTGGACCAATGTAAATATTGTCATGAACTATATCCGTAACCTGGATAGTGAAACAG
GGGCAATGGTGCGCCTGCTGGAAGATGGCGATGGAGGTTCTGGAGATCCACGAAATGAAATGGGTGCTTC
AGGAGACATGAGGGCTGCCAACCTTTGGCCAAGCCCTCTTGTGATTAAGCACACTAAGAAGAATAGCCCT
GCCTTGTCCTTGACAGCTGACCAGATGGTCAGTGCCTTGTTGGATGCTGAACCGCCCATGATCTATTCTG
AATATGATCCTTCTAGACCCTTCAGTGAAGCCTCAATGATGGGCTTATTGACCAACCTAGCAGATAGGGA
GCTGGTTCATATGATCAACTGGGCAAAGAGAGTGCCAGGCTTTGGGGACTTGAATCTCCATGATCAGGTC
CACCTTCTCGAGTGTGCCTGGCTGGAGATTCTGATGATTGGTCTCGTCTGGCGCTCCATGGAACACCCGG
GGAAGCTCCTGTTTGCTCCTAACTTGCTCCTGGACAGGAATCAAGGTAAATGTGTGGAAGGCATGGTGGA
GATCTTTGACATGTTGCTTGCTACGTCAAGTCGGTTCCGCATGATGAACCTGCAGGGTGAAGAGTTTGTG
TGCCTCAAATCCATCATTTTGCTTAATTCCGGAGTGTACACGTTTCTGTCCAGCACCTTGAAGTCTCTGG
AAGAGAAGGACCACATCCACCGTGTCCTGGACAAGATCACAGACACTTTGATCCACCTGATGGCCAAAGC
TGGCCTGACTCTGCAGCAGCAGCATCGCCGCCTAGCTCAGCTCCTTCTCATTCTTTCCCATATCCGGCAT
ATGAGTAACAAACGCATGGAGCATCTCTACAACATGAAATGCAAAAACGTGGTACCCCTCTATGACCTGC
TCCTGGAGATGTTGGATGCCCACCGCCTTCATGCCCCAGCCAGTCGCATGGGAGTGCCCCCAGAGGAGCC
CAGCCAGACCCAGCTGGCCACCACCAGCTCCACTTCAGCACATTCCTTACAAACCTACTACATACCCCCG
GAAGCAGAGGGCTTCCCCAACACGATCTGAGAGCTCCTACTAGCTGAGCGGCCGCTCGATAAGCTTGATA
TCGAATTCCGCCCCCCCCCCCTCTCCCTCCCCCCCCCCTAACGTTACTGGCCGAAGCCGCTTGGAATAAG
GCCGGTGTGCGTTTGTCTATATGTTATTTTCCACCATATTGCCGTCTTTTGGCAATGTGAGGGCCCGGAA
ACCTGGCCCTGTCTTCTTGACGAGCATTCCTAGGGGTCTTTCCCCTCTCGCCAAAGGAATGCAAGGTCTG
TTGAATGTCGTGAAGGAAGCAGTTCCTCTGGAAGCTTCTTGAAGACAAACAACGTCTGTAGCGACCCTTT
GCAGGCAGCGGAACCCCCCACCTGGCGACAGGTGCCTCTGCGGCCAAAAGCCACGTGTATAAGATACACC
TGCAAAGGCGGCACAACCCCAGTGCCACGTTGTGAGTTGGATAGTTGTGGAAAGAGTCAAATGGCTCTCC
TCAAGCGTATTCAACAAGGGGCTGAAGGATGCCCAGAAGGTACCCCATTGTATGGGATCTGATCTGGGGC
CTCGGTGCACATGCTTTACATGTGTTTAGTCGAGGTTAAAAAAACGTCTAGGCCCCCCGAACCACGGGGA
CGTGGTTTTCCTTTGAAAAACACGATGATAATATGGCCACAACCATGGCCAAGTTGACCAGTGCCGTTCC
GGTGCTCACCGCGCGCGACGTCGCCGGAGCGGTCGAGTTCTGGACCGACCGGCTCGGGTTCTCCCGGGAC
TTCGTGGAGGACGACTTCGCCGGTGTGGTCCGGGACGACGTGACCCTGTTCATCAGCGCGGTCCAGGACC
AGGTGGTGCCGGACAACACCCTGGCCTGGGTGTGGGTGCGCGGCCTGGACGAGCTGTACGCCGAGTGGTC
GGAGGTCGTGTCCACGAACTTCCGGGACGCCTCCGGGCCGGCCATGACCGAGATCGGCGAGCAGCCGTGG
GGGCGGGAGTTCGCCCTGCGCGACCCGGCCGGCAACTGCGTGCACTTCGTGGCCGAGGAGCAGGACTGAC
CGACGCCGACCAACACCGCCGGTCCGACGCGGCCCGACGGGTCCGAGGGGGGTCGATCTTTTTCCCTCTG
CCAAAAATTATGGGGACATCATGAAGCCCCTTGAGCATCTGACTTCTGGCTAATAAAGGAAATTTATTTT
CATTGCAATAGTGTGTTGGAATTTTTTGTGTCTCTCACTCGGAAGGACATATGGGAGGGCAAATCATTTA
AAACATCAGAATGAGTATTTGGTTTAGAGTTTGGCAACATATGCCCATATGCTGGCTGCCATGAACAAAG
GTTGGCTATAAAGAGGTCATCAGTATATGAAACAGCCCCCTGCTGTCCATTCCTTATTCCATAGAAAAGC
CTTGACTTGAGGTTAGATTTTTTTTATATTTTGTTTTGTGTTATTTTTTTCTTTAACATCCCTAAAATTT
TCCTTACATGTTTTACTAGCCAGATTTTTCCTCCTCTCCTGACTACTCCCAGTCATAGCTGTCCCTCTTC
TCTTATGGAGATCCCTCGACCTGCAGCCCAAGCTTGGCGTAATCATGGTCATAGCTGTTTCCTGTGTGAA
ATTGTTATCCGCTCACAATTCCACACAACATACGAGCCGGAAGCATAAAGTGTAAAGCCTGGGGTGCCTA
ATGAGTGAGCTAACTCACATTAATTGCGTTGCGCTCACTGCCCGCTTTCCAGTCGGGAAACCTGTCGTGC
CAGCGGATCCTTTGTTACTTTATAGAAGAAATTTTGAGTTTTTGTTTTTTTTTAATAAATAAATAAACAT
AAATAAATTGTTTGTTGAATTTATTATTAGTATGTAAGTGTAAATATAATAAAACTTAATATCTATTCAA
ATTAATAAATAAACCTCGATATACAGACCGATAAAACACATGCGTCAATTTTACGCATGATTATCTTTAA
CGTACGTCACAATATGATTATCTTTCTAGGGTTAAAGAGCTCCAGCTTTTGTTCCCTTTAGTGAGGGTTA
ATTTCGAGCTTGGCGTAATCATGGTCATAGCTGTTTCCTGTGTGAAATTGTTATCCGCTCACAATTCCAC
ACAACATACGAGCCGGAAGCATAAAGTGTAAAGCCTGGGGTGCCTAATGAGTGAGCTAACTCACATTAAT
TGCGTTGCGCTCACTGCCCGCTTTCCAGTCGGGAAACCTGTCGTGCCAGCTGCATTAATGAATCGGCCAA
CGCGCGGGGAGAGGCGGTTTGCGTATTGGGCGCTCTTCCGCTTCCTCGCTCACTGACTCGCTGCGCTCGG
TCGTTCGGCTGCGGCGAGCGGTATCAGCTCACTCAAAGGCGGTAATACGGTTATCCACAGAATCAGGGGA
TAACGCAGGAAAGAACATGTGAGCAAAAGGCCAGCAAAAGGCCAGGAACCGTAAAAAGGCCGCGTTGCTG
GCGTTTTTCCATAGGCTCCGCCCCCCTGACGAGCATCACAAAAATCGACGCTCAAGTCAGAGGTGGCGAA
ACCCGACAGGACTATAAAGATACCAGGCGTTTCCCCCTGGAAGCTCCCTCGTGCGCTCTCCTGTTCCGAC
CCTGCCGCTTACCGGATACCTGTCCGCCTTTCTCCCTTCGGGAAGCGTGGCGCTTTCTCATAGCTCACGC
TGTAGGTATCTCAGTTCGGTGTAGGTCGTTCGCTCCAAGCTGGGCTGTGTGCACGAACCCCCCGTTCAGC
CCGACCGCTGCGCCTTATCCGGTAACTATCGTCTTGAGTCCAACCCGGTAAGACACGACTTATCGCCACT
GGCAGCAGCCACTGGTAACAGGATTAGCAGAGCGAGGTATGTAGGCGGTGCTACAGAGTTCTTGAAGTGG
TGGCCTAACTACGGCTACACTAGAAGAACAGTATTTGGTATCTGCGCTCTGCTGAAGCCAGTTACCTTCG
GAAAAAGAGTTGGTAGCTCTTGATCCGGCAAACAAACCACCGCTGGTAGCGGTGGTTTTTTTGTTTGCAA
GCAGCAGATTACGCGCAGAAAAAAAGGATCTCAAGAAGATCCTTTGATCTTTTCTACGGGGTCTGACGCT
CAGTGGAACGAAAACTCACGTTAAGGGATTTTGGTCATGAGATTATCAAAAAGGATCTTCACCTAGATCC
TTTTAAATTAAAAATGAAGTTTTAAATCAATCTAAAGTATATATGAGTAAACTTGGTCTGACAGTTACCA
ATGCTTAATCAGTGAGGCACCTATCTCAGCGATCTGTCTATTTCGTTCATCCATAGTTGCCTGACTCCCC
GTCGTGTAGATAACTACGATACGGGAGGGCTTACCATCTGGCCCCAGTGCTGCAATGATACCGCGAGACC
CACGCTCACCGGCTCCAGATTTATCAGCAATAAACCAGCCAGCCGGAAGGGCCGAGCGCAGAAGTGGTCC
TGCAACTTTATCCGCCTCCATCCAGTCTATTAATTGTTGCCGGGAAGCTAGAGTAAGTAGTTCGCCAGTT
AATAGTTTGCGCAACGTTGTTGCCATTGCTACAGGCATCGTGGTGTCACGCTCGTCGTTTGGTATGGCTT
CATTCAGCTCCGGTTCCCAACGATCAAGGCGAGTTACATGATCCCCCATGTTGTGCAAAAAAGCGGTTAG
CTCCTTCGGTCCTCCGATCGTTGTCAGAAGTAAGTTGGCCGCAGTGTTATCACTCATGGTTATGGCAGCA
CTGCATAATTCTCTTACTGTCATGCCATCCGTAAGATGCTTTTCTGTGACTGGTGAGTACTCAACCAAGT
CATTCTGAGAATAGTGTATGCGGCGACCGAGTTGCTCTTGCCCGGCGTCAATACGGGATAATACCGCGCC
ACATAGCAGAACTTTAAAAGTGCTCATCATTGGAAAACGTTCTTCGGGGCGAAAACTCTCAAGGATCTTA
CCGCTGTTGAGATCCAGTTCGATGTAACCCACTCGTGCACCCAACTGATCTTCAGCATCTTTTACTTTCA
CCAGCGTTTCTGGGTGAGCAAAAACAGGAAGGCAAAATGCCGCAAAAAAGGGAATAAGGGCGACACGGAA
ATGTTGAATACTCATACTCTTCCTTTTTCAATATTATTGAAGCATTTATCAGGGTTATTGTCTCATGAGC
GGATACATATTTGAATGTATTTAGAAAAATAAACAAATAGGGGTTCCGCGCACATTTCCCCGAAAAGTGC
CACCTAAATTGTAAGCGTTAATATTTTGTTAAAATTCGCGTTAAATTTTTGTTAAATCAGCTCATTTTTT
AACCAATAGGCCGAAATCGGCAAAATCCCTTATAAATCAAAAGAATAGACCGAGATAGGGT
[37 nt withheld, positions 9232-9268]
AAAGAACGTGGACTCCAACGTCAAAGG
[49 nt withheld, positions 9296-9344]
T
[91 nt withheld, positions 9346-9436]
G
[124 nt withheld, positions 9438-9561]
CCCATTCGCCATTCAGGCTGCGCAACTGTTGGGAAGGGCGATCGGTGCGGGCCTCTTCGCTATTACGCCA
GCTGGCGAAAGGGGGATGTGCTGCAAGGCGATTAAGTTGGGTAACGCCAGGGTTTTCCCAGTCACGACGT
TGTAAAACGACGGCCAGTGAATTGTAATACGACTCACTATAGGGCGAATTGGGTACCTTAACCCTAGAAA
GATAGTCTGCGTAAAATTGACGCATGCATTCTTGAAATATTGCTCTCTCTTTCTAAATAGCGCGAATCCG
TCGCTGTGCATTTAGGACATCTCAGTCGCCGCTTGGAGCTCCCGTGAGGCGTGCTTGTCAATGCGGTAAG
TGTCACTGATTTTGAACTATAAC
Features (pLannotate 1.2.2; 25 found; start..end, strand, type, name):
    221..524     +  enhancer       CMV enhancer: human cytomegalovirus immediate early enhancer
    529..806     +  promoter       chicken β-actin promoter: No description available
    807..1823    +  intron         chimeric intron: chimera between introns from chicken β-actin and rabbit β-globin
   1931..2887    +  CDS            Esr1 (fragment): ESR1_MOUSE - Also known as Esr, Estr, Estra, Nr3a1. Experimental evidence at protein level: Swiss-Prot protein existence level 1. Nuclear hormone receptor. The steroid hormones and their receptors are involved in the regulation of eukaryotic gene expression and affect cellular proliferation and differentiation in target tissues. Ligand-dependent nuclear transactivation involves either direct homodimer binding to a palindromic estrogen response element (ERE) sequence or association with other DNA-binding transcription factors, such as AP-1/c-Jun, c-Fos, ATF-2, Sp1 and Sp3, to mediate ERE- indep
   2925..3952    +  CDS            Cre (fragment): site-specific recombinase Cre is a site-specific recombinase from bacteriophage P1. Recombination occurs at loxP sequences.
   3971..4927    +  CDS            Esr1 (fragment): ESR1_MOUSE - Also known as Esr, Estr, Estra, Nr3a1. Experimental evidence at protein level: Swiss-Prot protein existence level 1. Nuclear hormone receptor. The steroid hormones and their receptors are involved in the regulation of eukaryotic gene expression and affect cellular proliferation and differentiation in target tissues. Ligand-dependent nuclear transactivation involves either direct homodimer binding to a palindromic estrogen response element (ERE) sequence or association with other DNA-binding transcription factors, such as AP-1/c-Jun, c-Fos, ATF-2, Sp1 and Sp3, to mediate ERE- indep
   4956..4979    -  misc_feature   MCS (fragment): pBluescript multiple cloning site
   5099..5561    +  misc_feature   IRES: internal ribosome entry site (IRES) of the encephalomyocarditis virus (EMCV)
   5575..5949    +  CDS            BleoR: antibiotic-binding protein; Sh ble from Streptoalloteichus hindustanus; confers resistance to bleomycin, phleomycin, and Zeocin™
   6072..6127    +  polyA_signal   β-globin poly(A) signal: rabbit β-globin polyadenylation signal (Gil and Proudfoot, 1987)
   6512..6528    -  protein_bind   lac operator: The lac repressor binds to the lac operator to inhibit transcription in E. coli. This inhibition can be relieved by adding lactose or isopropyl-β-D-thiogalactopyranoside (IPTG). lac repressor encoded by lacI
   6536..6566    -  promoter       lac promoter: promoter for the E. coli lac operon
   6581..6602    -  protein_bind   CAP binding site: CAP binding activates transcription in the presence of cAMP. E. coli catabolite activator protein
   6615..6654    -  CDS            lacI (fragment): lac repressor; lacI; The lac repressor binds to the lac operator to inhibit transcription in E. coli. This inhibition can be relieved by adding lactose or isopropyl-β-D-thiogalactopyranoside (IPTG).
   6915..6933    -  promoter       T3 promoter: promoter for bacteriophage T3 RNA polymerase
   6978..6994    -  protein_bind   lac operator: The lac repressor binds to the lac operator to inhibit transcription in E. coli. This inhibition can be relieved by adding lactose or isopropyl-β-D-thiogalactopyranoside (IPTG). lac repressor encoded by lacI
   7002..7032    -  promoter       lac promoter: promoter for the E. coli lac operon
   7047..7068    -  protein_bind   CAP binding site: CAP binding activates transcription in the presence of cAMP. E. coli catabolite activator protein
   7081..7173    -  CDS            lacI (fragment): lac repressor; lacI; The lac repressor binds to the lac operator to inhibit transcription in E. coli. This inhibition can be relieved by adding lactose or isopropyl-β-D-thiogalactopyranoside (IPTG).
   7356..7944    -  rep_origin     ori: high-copy-number ColE1/pMB1/pBR322/pUC origin of replication
   8115..8975    -  CDS            AmpR: β-lactamase; bla; confers resistance to ampicillin, carbenicillin, and related antibiotics
   8976..9080    -  promoter       AmpR promoter: bla
   9133..9561    -  rep_origin     f1 ori (sequence partly withheld): f1 bacteriophage origin of replication; arrow indicates direction of (+) strand synthesis
   9566..9723    -  CDS            lacZα (fragment): LacZα fragment of β-galactosidase; lacZ fragment
   9726..9744    +  promoter       T7 promoter: promoter for bacteriophage T7 RNA polymerase
