[The description below was written by a language model from this plasmid's Addgene catalogue record and pLannotate feature annotations shown in this document.]
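Description:
KA1158_pPBCAG-MerCreMer-IZ is a 9,934 nt mammalian expression plasmid described as a piggyBac-based vector for expressing tamoxifen-inducible Cre recombinase. The backbone is recorded as unknown, but the annotated bacterial elements (high-copy ColE1/pUC origin, f1 origin, AmpR with its bla promoter, lacZα fragment, T7 and T3 promoters, and lac promoter/operator remnants) indicate a pBluescript-type scaffold propagated in E. coli under ampicillin selection. The two feature tables, from the depositor sequence and the repository's sequencing result, list the same 25 features in the same order with only a shifted start coordinate. Neither table annotates piggyBac terminal repeats. The transposon nature therefore rests on the name and stated purpose, and the repeats presumably lie in the unannotated stretches flanking the expression cassette.

The payload is a single bicistronic unit driven by the CAG promoter, annotated as the CMV enhancer, chicken β-actin promoter and chimeric β-actin/β-globin intron. It encodes MerCreMer, in which Cre is flanked on both sides by fragments of the mouse estrogen receptor (Esr1). In this standard design the receptor ligand-binding domains keep the fusion inactive until tamoxifen is supplied, after which Cre can recombine loxP sites. Downstream, an EMCV IRES allows translation of BleoR (Sh ble) from the same transcript, which ends at a rabbit β-globin poly(A) signal, so Zeocin resistance is coupled to MerCreMer expression. Co-delivery with a piggyBac transposase source would be expected to integrate the cassette into the genome, giving stable Zeocin-selected cell lines for temporally controlled excision or rearrangement of floxed sequences. The associated publication concerns reprogramming to naive pluripotency.
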