Addgene plasmid #124184: KA1158_pPBCAG-MerCreMer-IZ
Purpose: piggyBac-based expression of the tamoxifen-inducible Cre
Depositing lab: Hans Schöler. Depositing organization: Max Planck Institute for Molecular Biomedicine. Publication: Esrrb Unlocks Silenced Enhancers for Reprogramming to Naive Pluripotency. Adachi K, Kopp W, Wu G, Heising S, Greber B, Stehling M, Arauzo-Bravo MJ, Boerno ST, Timmermann B, Vingron M, Scholer HR. Cell Stem Cell. 2018 Aug 2;23(2):266-275.e6. doi: 10.1016/j.stem.2018.05.020. Epub 2018 Jun 14. PubMed 29910149.
Backbone
  Vector backbone: Unknown
  Vector type: Mammalian Expression
  Selectable markers: Zeocin
Growth in bacteria
  Bacterial resistance: Ampicillin, 100 μg/mL
  Growth temperature: 37°C
  Growth strain: DH5alpha
  Copy number: High Copy
Gene/Insert
  Gene/Insert name: MerCreMer-IRES-Zeo
  Promoter: CAG
  Cloning method: Restriction Enzyme; 5′ cloning site Unknown (unknown if destroyed)
Terms and licenses: Academic/Nonprofit Terms; Industry Terms: Not Available to Industry
How to cite: KA1158_pPBCAG-MerCreMer-IZ was a gift from Hans Schöler (Addgene plasmid # 124184 ; http://n2t.net/addgene:124184 ; RRID:Addgene_124184)
